>Addgene plasmid #15673 | HA PRAS40 F129A | addgene partial sequence | sequence record 22127 | 15673 with CMV-F
TTAGCAGAGCTCTCTGGCTACTAGAGAACCCACTGCTTACTGGCTTATCGAAATTAATACGACTCACTAT
AGGGAGACCCAAGCTGGCTAGCGTTTAAACTTAAGCTTGGTACCGAGCTCGGATCCGCCACC
[99 nt withheld, positions 133-231]
GCCCCGCCGCCACCACCCCGCCCGGGCCCCTGTGCCTATCCTGCCCATGGTCGAGGAGCCCTGGCGGAGG
CAGCGCGCCGTTGCCTCCACGACATCGCACTGGCCCACAGGGCTGCCACTGCTGCTCGGCCTCCTGCGCC
CCCACCAGCACCACAGCCACCCAGTCCCACACCCAGCCCACCCCGGCCTACCCTGGCCAGAGAGGACAAC
GAGGAGGACGAGGATGAGCCCACAGAGACAGAGACCTCCGGGGAGCAGCTGGGCATTANTGATAATGGAG
GGCTAGCTGTGATGGATGAGGACGCCACCCTCCAGGACCTTCCCCCCTTCTGTGAGTCANACCCCGAGAG
TACANATGATGGC
