[The description below was written by a language model from this plasmid's Addgene catalogue record.]
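Description:
HA PRAS40 F129A is a mammalian expression plasmid built on the commercial pcDNA3.1 backbone (about 5.4 kb without insert). It carries a 771 bp human AKT1S1 cDNA encoding PRAS40, the proline-rich Akt substrate of 40 kDa. The coding sequence was inserted by restriction cloning between BamHI and XbaI sites, both of which remain intact, and can be read from the upstream T7 primer site. The record lists an HA epitope tag at the C terminus of the insert, which allows the protein to be detected or immunoprecipitated with anti-HA antibodies. The plasmid is maintained in E. coli at high copy number under ampicillin selection. A neomycin resistance marker permits G418 selection of stably transfected mammalian cells. The promoter is not stated in the record, although pcDNA3.1 vectors normally drive the insert from the CMV immediate-early promoter. No feature table was supplied to confirm this or other backbone elements.

The defining feature is the F129A point mutation, which replaces phenylalanine 129 with alanine. The record does not explain the purpose of this change. The associated study concerns PRAS40 as a direct inhibitor of substrate binding to mTORC1, so the mutant most plausibly serves to test the contribution of this residue to PRAS40's interaction with, or regulation of, that kinase complex. Typical use would be transient or stable expression in cultured mammalian cells, alongside wild-type PRAS40, for binding, phosphorylation and mTORC1 signalling assays. Part of the plasmid derives from a construct made in another laboratory.
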