Addgene plasmid #15673: HA PRAS40 F129A
Depositing lab: John Lawrence. Depositing organization: University of Virginia. Publication: PRAS40 regulates mTORC1 kinase activity by functioning as a direct inhibitor of substrate binding. Wang L, Harris TE, Roth RA, Lawrence JC. J Biol Chem. 2007 Jul 6. 282(27):20036-44. 10.1074/jbc.M702376200 PubMed 17510057.
Backbone
  Vector backbone: pcDNA3.1
  Backbone manufacturer: Invitrogen
  Backbone size w/o insert (bp): 5400
  Vector type: Mammalian Expression
  Selectable markers: Neomycin (select with G418)
Growth in bacteria
  Bacterial resistance: Ampicillin, 100 μg/mL
  Growth temperature: 37°C
  Growth strain: DH5alpha
  Copy number: High Copy
Gene/Insert
  Gene/Insert name: PRAS40 F129A (alt names: PRAS40; Akt1S)
  Species: H. sapiens (human)
  Insert size (bp): 771
  Mutation: F129A
  GenBank ID: NM_032375
  Entrez Gene: AKT1S1 (a.k.a. Lobe, PRAS40)
  Tag / fusion protein: HA (C terminal on insert)
  Cloning method: Restriction Enzyme; 5′ cloning site BamHI (not destroyed); 3′ cloning site XbaI (not destroyed)
  Sequencing primers: 5′ T7
Resource information
  A portion of this plasmid was derived from a plasmid made by: Richard A. Roth (Stanford University)
Terms and licenses: Academic/Nonprofit Terms; Industry Terms: Not Available to Industry
How to cite: HA PRAS40 F129A was a gift from John Lawrence (Addgene plasmid # 15673 ; http://n2t.net/addgene:15673 ; RRID:Addgene_15673)
